>Addgene plasmid #80413 | DT480 | depositor full sequence | sequence record 151399 | DT480 sequence 7017 bps
TTAACCTGGCTTATCGAAATTAATACGACTCACTATAGGGAGACCGGCAGATCTGATATCATCGATGAAT
TCGAGCTCGGTACCCTAATAGTAATCAATTACGGGGTCATTAGTTCATAGCCCATATATGGAGTTCCGCG
TTACATAACTTACGGTAAATGGCCCGCCTGGCTGACCGCCCAACGACCCCCGCCCATTGACGTCAATAAT
GACGTATGTTCCCATAGTAACGCCAATAGGGACTTTCCATTGACGTCAATGGGTGGAGTATTTACGGTAA
ACTGCCCACTTGGCAGTACATCAAGTGTATCATATGCCAAGTACGCCCCCTATTGACGTCAATGACGGTA
AATGGCCCGCCTGGCATTATGCCCAGTACATGACCTTATGGGACTTTCCTACTTGGCAGTACATCTACGT
ATTAGTCATCGCTATTACCATGGTGATGCGGTTTTGGCAGTACATCAATGGGCGTGGATAGCGGTTTGAC
TCACGGGGATTTCCAAGTCTCCACCCCATTGACGTCAATGGGAGTTTGTTTTGGCACCAAAATCAACGGG
ACTTTCCAAAATGTCGTAACAACTCCGCCCCATTGACGCAAATGGGCGGTAGGCGTGTACGGTGGGAGGT
CTATATAAGCAGAGCTGGTTTAGTGAACCGTCAGATCCGCTAGCGCTACCGGACTCAGATCAGGCTGAGG
CCGAGGTGACGCTGCGGGAGCTCCAGGAAGCCCTGGAGGAGGAGGTGCTCACCCGGCAGAGCCTGAGCCG
GGAGATGGAGGCCATCCGCACGGACAACCAGAACTTCGCCAGGTCGGGATCGGGGCCGGGGCCGGGGCCG
GGATGCGGGCCGGTGGCAACCCTTGGCAGCCCCTCTCGTCCGGCCCGGACGGACTCACCGTCCTTACCTC
CCCACAGTCAACTACGCGAGGCAGAGGCTCGGAACCGGGACCTAGAGGCACACGTCCGGCAGTTGCAGGA
GCGGATGGAGTTGCTGCAGGCAGAGGGAGCCACAGGTGAGTCCCTCATGTGTCCCCTTCCCCGGAGGACC
GGGAGGAGGTGGGCCGTCTGCTCCGCGGGGCGTGTATAGACACCTGGAGGAGGGAAGGGACCCACGCTGG
GGCACGCCGCGCCACCGCCCTCCTTCGCCCCTCCACGCGCCCTATGCCTCTTTCTTCTCCTTCCAGCTGT
CACGGGGGTCCCCAGTCCCCGGGCCACGGATCCACCTTCCCATGTAAGACCCCTCTCTTTCCCCTGCCTC
AGACCTGCTGCCCATTCTGCAGATCCCCTCCCTGGCTCCTGGTCTCCCCGTCCAGATATAGGGCTCACCC
TACGTCTTTGCGACTTTAGAGGGCAGAAGCCCTTTATTCAGCCCCAGATCTCCCTCCGTTCAGGCCTCAC
CAGATTCCCTCCGGGATCTCCCTAGATAACCTCCCCAACCTCGATTCCGCTCGCTGTCTCTCGCCCCACC
GCTGAGGGCTGGGCTGGGCTCCGATCGGGTCACCTGTCCCTTCTCTCTCCAGCTAGATGGCCCCCCGGCC
GTGGCTGTGGGCCAGTGCCCGCTGGTGGGGCCAGGCCCCATGCACCGCCGCCACCTGCTGCTCCCTGCCA
GGGTACGTCCGGCTGCCCACGCCCCCCTCCGCCGTCGCGCCCCGCGCTCCACCCGCCCCGTGCCACCCGC
TTAGCTGCGCATTTGCGGGGCTGGGCCCACGGCAGGAGGGCGGATCTTCGGGCAGCCAATCAACACAGGC
CGCTAGGAAGCAGCCAATGACGAGTTCGGACGGGATTCGAGGCGTGCGAGTGGACTAACAACAGCTGTAG
GCTGTTGGGGCGGGGGCGGGGCGCAGGGAAGAGTGCGGGCCCACCTATGGGCGTAGGCGGGGCGAGTCCC
AGGAGCCAATCAGAGGCCCATGCCGGGTGTTGACCTCGCCCTCTCCCCGCAGGTCCCTAGGCCTGGCCTA
TCGGAGGCGCTTTCCCTGCTCCTGTTCGCCGTTGTTCTGTCTCGTGCCGCCGCCCTGGGCTGCATTGGGT
TGGTGGCCCACGCCGGCCAACTCACCGCAGTCTGGCGCCGCCCAGGAGCCGCCCGCGCTCCCTGAACCCT
AGAACTGTCTTCGACTCCGGGGCCCCGTTGGAAGACTGAGTGCCCGGGGCACGGCACAGAAGCCGCGCCC
ACCGCCTGCCAGTTCACAACCGCTCCGAGCGTGGGTCTCCGCCCAGCTCCAGTCCTGTGATCCGGGCCCG
CCCCCTAGCGGCCGGGGAGGGAGGGGCCGGGTCCGCGGCCGGCGAACGGGGCTCGAAGGGTCCTTGTAGC
CGGGAATGTCGACTGCTGCTGCTGCTGCTGCTGCTGCTGCTGCTGCTGCTGCTGCTGCTGCTGCTGCTGC
TGCTCGACTGCTGCTGCTGCTGCTGCTGCTGCTGCTGCTGCTGCTGCTGCTGCTGCTGCTGCTGCTGCTC
GACTGCTGCTGCTGCTGCTGCTGCTGCTGCTGCTGCTGCTGCTGCTGCTGCTGCTGCTGCTGCTCGACTG
CTGCTGCTGCTGCTGCTGCTGCTGCTGCTGCTGCTGCTGCTGCTGCTGCTGCTGCTGCTCGACTGCTGCT
GCTGCTGCTGCTGCTGCTGCTGCTGCTGCTGCTGCTGCTGCTGCTGCTGCTGCTCGACTGCTGCTGCTGC
TGCTGCTGCTGCTGCTGCTGCTGCTGCTGCTGCTGCTGCTGCTGCTGCTCGACTGCTGCTGCTGCTGCTG
CTGCTGCTGCTGCTGCTGCTGCTGCTGCTGCTGCTGCTGCTGCTCGACTGCTGCTGCTGCTGCTGCTGCT
GCTGCTGCTGCTGCTGCTGCTGCTGCTGCTGCTGCTGCTCGACTGCTGCTGCTGCTGCTGCTGCTGCTGC
TGCTGCTGCTGCTGCTGCTGCTGCTGCTGCTGCTCGACTGCTGCTGCTGCTGCTGCTGCTGCTGCTGCTG
CTGCTGCTGCTGCTGCTGCTGCTGCTGCTCGACTGCTGCTGCTGCTGCTGCTGCTGCTGCTGCTGCTGCT
GCTGCTGCTGCTGCTGCTGCTGCTCGACTGCTGCTGCTGCTGCTGCTGCTGCTGCTGCTGCTGCTGCTGC
TGCTGCTGCTGCTGCTGCTCGACTGCTGCTGCTGCTGCTGCTGCTGCTGCTGCTGCTGCTGCTGCTGCTG
CTGCTGCTGCTGCTCGACTGCTGCTGCTGCTGCTGCTGCTGCTGCTGCTGCTGCTGCTGCTGCTGCTGCT
GCTGCTGCTCGACTGCTGCTGCTGCTGCTGCTGCTGCTGCTGCTGCTGCTGCTGCTGCTGCTGCTGCTGC
TGCTCGACTGCTGCTGCTGCTGCTGCTGCTGCTGCTGCTGCTGCTGCTGCTGCTGCTGCTGCTGCTGCTC
GACTGCTGCTGCTGCTGCTGCTGCTGCTGCTGCTGCTGCTGCTGCTGCTGCTGCTGCTGCTGCTCGACTG
CTGCTGCTGCTGCTGCTGCTGCTGCTGCTGCTGCTGCTGCTGCTGCTGCTGCTGCTGCTCGACTGCTGCT
GCTGCTGCTGCTGCTGCTGCTGCTGCTGCTGCTGCTGCTGCTGCTGCTGCTGCTCGACTGCTGCTGCTGC
TGCTGCTGCTGCTGCTGCTGCTGCTGCTGCTGCTGCTGCTGCTGCTGCTCGACTGCTGCTGCTGCTGCTG
CTGCTGCTGCTGCTGCTGCTGCTGCTGCTGCTGCTGCTGCTGCTCGACTGCTGCTGCTGCTGCTGCTGCT
GCTGCTGCTGCTGCTGCTGCTGCTGCTGCTGCTGCTGCTCGACTGCTGCTGCTGCTGCTGCTGCTGCTGC
TGCTGCTGCTGCTGCTGCTGCTGCTGCTGCTGCTCGACTGCTGCTGCTGCTGCTGCTGCTGCTGCTGCTG
CTGCTGCTGCTGCTGCTGCTGCTGCTGCTCGATCGACGGGGGATCACAGACCATTTCTTTCTTTCGGCCA
GGCTGAGGCCCTGACGTGGATGGGCAAACTGCAGGCCTGGGAAGGCAGCAAGCCGGGCCGTCCGTGTTCC
ATCCTCCACGCACCCCCACCTATCGTTGGTTCGCAAAGTGCAAAGCTTTCTTGTGCATGACGCCCTGCTC
TGGGGAGCGTCTGGCGCGATCTCTGCCTGCTTACTCGGGAAATTTGCTTTTGCCAAACCCGCTTTTTCGG
GGATCCCGCGCCCCCCTCCTCACTTGCGCTGCTCTCGGAGCCCCAGCCGGCTCCGCCCGCTTCGGCGGTT
TGGATATTTATTGACCTCGTCCTCCGACTCGCTGACAGGCTACAGGACCCCCAACAACCCCAATCCACGT
TTTGGATGCACTGAGACCCCGACATTCCTCGGTATTTATTGTCTGTCCCCACCTAGGACCCCCACCCCCG
ACCCTCGCGAATAAAAGGCCCTCCATCTGCCCAAAGCTCTGGACTCCACAGTGTCCGCGGTTTGCGTTGT
GGGCCGGAGCTCCGCAGCGGGCCAATCCGGAGGCGTGTGGAGGCGGCCGAAGGTCTGGGAGGAGCTAGCG
GGATGCGAAGCGGCCGAATCAGGGTTGGGGGAGGAAAAGCCACGGGGCGGGGCTTTGGCGTCCGGCCAAT
AGGAGGGCGAGCGGGCCACCCGGAGGCACCGCCCCCGCCCAGCTGTGGCCCAGCTGTGCCACCGAGCGTC
GAGAAGAGGGGGCTGGGCTGGCAGCGCGCGCGGCCATCCTCCTTCCACTGCGCCTGCGCACTTAATCGAG
TTCTATAGTGTCACCTAAATCGTATGTGTATGATACATAAGGTTATGTATTAATTGTAGCCGCGTTCTAA
CGACAATATGTCCATATGGTGCACTCTCAGTACAATCTGCTCTGATGCCGCATAGTTAAGCCAGCCCCGA
CACCCGCCAACACCCGCTGACGCGCCCTGACGGGCTTGTCTGCTCCCGGCATCCGCTTACAGACAAGCTG
TGACCGTCTCCGGGAGCTGCATGTGTCAGAGGTTTTCACCGTCATCACCGAAACGCGCGAGACGAAAGGG
CCTCGTGATACGCCTATTTTTATAGGTTAATGTCATGATAATAATGGTTTCTTAGACGTCAGGTGGCACT
TTTCGGGGAAATGTGCGCGGAACCCCTATTTGTTTATTTTTCTAAATACATTCAAATATGTATCCGCTCA
TGAGACAATAACCCTGATAAATGCTTCAATAATATTGAAAAAGGAAGAGTATGAGTATTCAACATTTCCG
TGTCGCCCTTATTCCCTTTTTTGCGGCATTTTGCCTTCCTGTTTTTGCTCACCCAGAAACGCTGGTGAAA
GTAAAAGATGCTGAAGATCAGTTGGGTGCACGAGTGGGTTACATCGAACTGGATCTCAACAGCGGTAAGA
TCCTTGAGAGTTTTCGCCCCGAAGAACGTTTTCCAATGATGAGCACTTTTAAAGTTCTGCTATGTGGCGC
GGTATTATCCCGTATTGACGCCGGGCAAGAGCAACTCGGTCGCCGCATACACTATTCTCAGAATGACTTG
GTTGAGTACTCACCAGTCACAGAAAAGCATCTTACGGATGGCATGACAGTAAGAGAATTATGCAGTGCTG
CCATAAGCATGAGTGATAACACTGCGGCCAACTTACTTCTGACAACGATCGGAGGACCGAAGGAGCTAAC
CGCTTTTTTTCACAACATGGGGGATCATGTAACTCGCCTTGATCGTTGGGAACCGGAGCTGAATGAAGCC
ATACCAAACGACGAGCGTGACACCACGATGCCTGTAGCAATGGCAACAACGTTGCGCAAACTATTAACTG
GCGAACTACTTACTCTAGCTTCCCGGCAACAATTAATAGACTGGATGGAGGCGGATAAAGTTGCAGGACC
ACTTCTGCGCTCGGCCCTTCCGGCTGGCTGGTTTATTGCTGATAAATCTGGAGCCGGTGAGCGTGGGTCT
CGCGGTATCATTGCAGCACTGGGGCCAGATGGTAAGCCCTCCCGTATCGTAGTTATCTACACGACGGGCA
GTCAGGCAACTATGGATGAACGAAATAGACAGATCGCTGAGATAGGTGCCTCACTGATTAAGCATTGGTA
ACTGTCAGACCAAGTTTACTCATATATACTTTAGATTGATTTAAAACTTCATTTTTAATTTAAAAGGATC
TAGGTGAAGATCCTTTTTGATAATCTCATGACCAAAATCCCTTAACGTGAGTTTTCGTTCCACTGAGCGT
CAGACCCCGTAGAAAAGATCAAAGGATCTTCTTGAGATCCTTTTTTTCTGCGCGTAATCTGCTGCTTGCA
AACAAAAAAACCACCGCTACCAGCGGTGGTTTGTTTGCCGGATCAAGAGCTACCAACTCTTTTTCCGAAG
GTAACTGGCTTCAGCAGAGCGCAGATACCAAATACTGTCCTTCTAGTGTAGCCGTAGTTAGGCCACCACT
TCAAGAACTCTGTAGCACCGCCTACATACCTCGCTCTGCTAATCCTGTTACCAGTGGCTGCTGCCAGTGG
CGATAAGTCGTGTCTTACCGGGTTGGACTCAAGACGATAGTTACCGGATAAGGCGCAGCGGTCGGGCTGA
ACGGGGGGTTCGTGCACACAGCCCAGCTTGGAGCGAACGACCTACACCGAACTGAGATACCTACAGCGTG
AGCATTGAGAAAGCGCCACGCTTCCCGAAGGGAGAAAGGCGGACAGGTATCCGGTAAGCGGCAGGGTCGG
AACAGGAGAGCGCACGAGGGAGCTTCCAGGGGGGAACGCCTGGTATCTTTATAGTCCTGTCGGGTTTCGC
CACCTCTGACTTGAGCGTCGATTTTTGTGATGCTCGTCAGGGGGGCCGAGCCTATGGAAAAACGCCAGCA
ACGCGGCCTTTTTACGGTTCCTGGCCTTTTGCTGGCCTTTTGCTCACATGTTCTTTCCTGCGTTATCCCC
TGATTCTGTGGATAACCGTATTACCGCCTTTGAGTGAGCTGATACCGCTCGCCGCAGCCGAACGACCGAG
CGCAGCGAGTCAGTGAGCGAGGAAGCGGAAGAGCGCCCAATACGCAAACCGCCTCTCCCCGCGCGTTGGC
CGATTCATTAATGCAGG
Features (pLannotate 1.2.2; 13 found; start..end, strand, type, name):
     21..39      +  promoter       T7 promoter: promoter for bacteriophage T7 RNA polymerase
     67..85      +  misc_feature   MCS (fragment): pUC18/19 multiple cloning site
    139..442     +  enhancer       CMV enhancer: human cytomegalovirus immediate early enhancer
    443..646     +  promoter       CMV promoter: human cytomegalovirus (CMV) immediate early promoter
    669..691     +  misc_feature   MCS (fragment): multiple cloning site
    697..1050    +  CDS            DMPK (fragment): DMPK_HUMAN - Also known as DM1PK, MDPK. Experimental evidence at protein level: Swiss-Prot protein existence level 1. Non-receptor serine/threonine protein kinase which is necessary for the maintenance of skeletal muscle structure and function. May play a role in myocyte differentiation and survival by regulating the integrity of the nuclear envelope and the expression of muscle-specific genes. May also phosphorylate PPP1R12A and inhibit the myosin phosphatase activity to regulate myosin phosphorylation. Also critical to the modulation of cardiac contractility and to the maintenance of proper
   4692..4710    -  promoter       SP6 promoter: promoter for bacteriophage SP6 RNA polymerase
   4773..4824    -  misc_feature   bom (fragment): basis of mobility region from pBR322
   4926..4961    -  CDS            rop (fragment): Rop protein, which maintains plasmids at low copy number; rop
   5056..5160    +  promoter       AmpR promoter: bla
   5161..6021    +  CDS            AmpR: β-lactamase; bla; confers resistance to ampicillin, carbenicillin, and related antibiotics
   6192..6780    +  rep_origin     ori: high-copy-number ColE1/pMB1/pBR322/pUC origin of replication
   6963..7016    +  CDS            lacI (fragment): lac repressor; lacI; The lac repressor binds to the lac operator to inhibit transcription in E. coli. This inhibition can be relieved by adding lactose or isopropyl-β-D-thiogalactopyranoside (IPTG).
