[The description below was written by a language model from this plasmid's Addgene catalogue record and pLannotate feature annotations shown in this document.]
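Description:
DT480 is a mammalian expression plasmid built on the small cloning vector sp72. It is maintained in E. coli as a high-copy plasmid through a ColE1/pUC-type origin and selected with ampicillin via the bla gene and its native promoter. The backbone's opposing T7 and SP6 phage promoters flank the cloning region. Short annotated fragments of bom, rop and lacI appear to be backbone remnants rather than functional elements.

The payload is a human DMPK genomic segment spanning exons 11–15, placed downstream of the cytomegalovirus immediate early enhancer and promoter so that it is transcribed by RNA polymerase II in transfected mammalian cells. An expanded tract of 480 CTG repeats is inserted in exon 15, at the position where the repeats naturally occur. The tract is "interrupted". It was assembled by concatemerizing blocks of 20 CTGs, and each junction carries a short scar from ligated SalI and XhoI ends. The resulting transcript carries long CUG repeats in their native DMPK context. The automated annotation recognises only a short DMPK coding fragment just after the promoter, and most of the insert, including the repeats and any polyadenylation signal, is unannotated. The listed insert size plus backbone size also exceeds the stated total of 7,017 bp, and the record does not explain this.

The associated publication concerns muscleblind proteins and alternative splicing, which fits use of DT480 to express expanded CUG-repeat RNA in cells and study its effects on splicing regulation. DMPK's listed aliases (DM, DM1) reflect its link to myotonic dystrophy type 1. The depositor notes some discrepancies between the quality-control and depositor sequences that are said not to affect function.
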