Addgene plasmid #80413: DT480
Purpose: Expresses 480 interrupted CUG repeats in the context of human DMPK genomic segment containing exons 11-15 with repeats inserted at site in exon 15 that contains the repeats
Depositing lab: Thomas Cooper. Depositing organization: Baylor College of Medicine. Publication: Muscleblind proteins regulate alternative splicing. Ho TH, Charlet-B N, Poulos MG, Singh G, Swanson MS, Cooper TA. EMBO J. 2004 Aug 4;23(15):3103-12. Epub 2004 Jul 15. 10.1038/sj.emboj.7600300 PubMed 15257297.
Backbone
  Vector backbone: sp72
  Backbone size w/o insert (bp): 2400
  Total vector size (bp): 7017
  Modifications to backbone: the interrupted repeats contain 20 CTGs with TCGAC interruptions where SalI and XhoI sites were ligated to concatermize the sets of 20 repeats
  Vector type: Mammalian Expression
Growth in bacteria
  Bacterial resistance: Ampicillin, 100 μg/mL
  Growth temperature: 37°C
  Growth strain: DH5alpha
  Copy number: High Copy
Gene/Insert
  Gene/Insert name: human DMPK exons 11-15 with 480 interrupted CTG repeats
  Species: H. sapiens (human)
  Insert size (bp): 6240
  Entrez Gene: DMPK (a.k.a. DM, DM1, DM1PK, DMK, MDPK, MT-PK)
Terms and licenses: Academic/Nonprofit Terms; Industry Terms: Not Available to Industry
Depositor comments: Please note that there are some discrepancies between Addgene's quality control sequences and the depositor's sequence. The depositor noted that these discrepancies do NOT affect plasmid function.
How to cite: DT480 was a gift from Thomas Cooper (Addgene plasmid # 80413 ; http://n2t.net/addgene:80413 ; RRID:Addgene_80413)
