>Addgene plasmid #80413 | DT480 | addgene partial sequence | sequence record 156744 | CMV-F 5'-CGCAAATGGGCGGTAGGCGTG-3'
CTGGTTTAGTGAACCGTCAGATCCGCTAGCGCTACCGGACTCAGATCAGGCTGAGGCCGAGGTGACGCTG
CGGGAGCTCCAGGAAGCCCTGGAGGAGGAGGTGCTCACCCGGCAGAGCCTGAGCCGGGAGATGGAGGCCA
TCCGCACGGACAACCAGAACTTCGCCAGGTCGGGATCGGGGCCGGGGCCGGGGCCGGGATGCGGGCCGGT
GGCAACCCTTGGCAGCCCCTCTCGTCCGGCCCGGACGGACTCACCGTCCTTACCTCCCCACAGTCAACTA
CGCGAGGCAGAGGCTCGGAACCGGGACCTAGAGGCACACGTCCGGCAGTTGCAGGAGCGGATGGAGTTGC
TGCAGGCAGAGGGAGCCACAGGTGAGTCCCTCATGTGTCCCCTTCCCCGGAGGACCGGGAGGAGGTGGGC
CGTCTGCTCCGCGGGGCGTGTATAGACACCTGGAGGAGGGAAGGGACCCACGCTGGGGCACGCCGCGCCA
CCGCCCTCCTTCGCCCCTCCACGCGCCCTATGCCTCTTTCTTCTCCTTCCAGCTGTCACGGGGGTCCCCA
GTCCCCGGGCCACGGATCCACCTTCCCATGTAAGACCCCTCTCTTTCCCCTGCCTCAGACCTGCTGCCCA
TTCTGCAGATCCCCTCCCTGGCTCCTGGTCTCCCCGTCCAGATATAGGGCTCACCCTACGTCTTTGCGAC
TTTAGAGGGCAGAAGCCCTTTATTCAGCCCCAGATCTCCCTCCGTTCAGGCCTCACCAGATTCCCTCCGG
GATCTCCCTAGATAACCTCCCCAACCTCGATTCCCCTCGCTGTCTCTCGCCCCACCGCTGAGGGCTGGGC
TGGGCTCCGATCGGGTCACCTGTCCCTTCTCTCTCCAGCTAGATGGCCC
