>Addgene plasmid #80413 | DT480 | addgene partial sequence | sequence record 156745 | SP6 5'-ATTTAGGTGACACTATAG-3'
AGGAGGATGGCCGCGCGCGCTGCCAGCCCAGCCCCCTCTTCTCGACGCTCGGTGGCACAGCTGGGCCACA
GCTGGGCGGGGGCGGTGCCTCCGGGTGGCCCGCTCGCCCTCCTATTGGCCGGACGCCAAAGCCCCGCCCC
GTGGCTTTTCCTCCCCCAACCCTGATTCGGCCGCTTCGCATCCCGCTAGCTCCTCCCAGACCTTCGGCCG
CCTCCACACGCCTCCGGATTGGCCCGCTGCGGAGCCTCCGGCCCACAACGCAAACCGCGGACACTGTGGA
GTCCAGAGCTTTGGGCAGATGGAGGGCCTTTTATTCGCGAGGGTCGGGGGTGGGGGTCCTAGGTGGGGAC
AGACAATAGATACCGAGGAATGTCGGGGTCTCAGTGCATCCAAAACGTGGATTGGGGTTGTTGGGGGTCC
TGTAGCCTGTCAGCGAGTCGGAGGACGAGGTCAATAAATATCCAAACCGCCGAAGCGGGCGGAGCCGGCT
GGGGCTCCGAGAGCAGCGCAAGTGAGGAGGGGGGCGCGGGATCCCCGAAAAAGCGGGTTTGGCAAAAGCA
AATTTCCCGAGTAAGCAGGCAGAGATCGCGCCAGACGCTCCCCAGAGCAGGGCGTCATGCACAAGAAAGC
TTTGCACTTTGCGAACCAACGATAGGTGGGGGTGCGTGGAGGATGGAACACGGACGGCCCGGCTTGCTGC
CTTCCCAGGCCTGCAGTTTGCCCATCCACGTCAGGGCCTCAGCCTGGCCGAAAGAAAGAAATGGTCTGTG
ATCCCCCGTCGATCGAGCAGCAGCAGCAGCAGCAGCAGCAG
